>Addgene plasmid #72134 | Sdk1-Fc-His | depositor full sequence | sequence record 139915 | Full sequence
GTCGAGGTCTCGACGGTATCGATTGACATTGATTATTGACTAGCTAGTTATTAATAGTAATCAATTACGG
GGTCATTAGTTCATAGCCCATATATGGAGTTCCGCGTTACATAACTTACGGTAAATGGCCCGCCTGGCTG
ACCGCCCAACGACCCCCGCCCATTGACGTCAATAATGACGTATGTTCCCATAGTAACGCCAATAGGGACT
TTCCATTGACGTCAATGGGTGGAGTATTTACGGTAAACTGCCCACTTGGCAGTACATCAAGTGTATCATA
TGCCAAGTCCGCCCCCTATTGACGTCAATGACGGTAAATGGCCCGCCTGGCATTATGCCCAGTACATGAC
CTTACGGGACTTTCCTACTTGGCAGTACATCTACGTATTAGTCATCGCTATTACCATGGTGATGCGGTTT
TGGCAGTACACCAATGGGCGTGGATAGCGGTTTGACTCACGGGGATTTCCAAGTCTCCACCCCATTGACG
TCAATGGGAGTTTGTTTTGGCACCAAAATCAACGGGACTTTCCAAAATGTCGTAATAACCCCGCCCCGTT
GACGCAAATGGGCGGTAGGCGTGTACGGTGGGAGGTCTATATAAGCAGAGCTCGTTTAGTGAACCGTCAG
ATCGCCTGGAGACGCCATCCACGCTGTTTTGACCTCCATAGAAGACACCGGGACCGATCCAGCCTCCGCG
GCCGGGAACGGTGCATTGGAACGCGGATTCCCCGTGCCAAGAGTGACGTAAGTACCGCCTATAGACTCTA
TAGGCACACCCCTTTGGCTCTTATGCATGCTATACTGTTTTTGGCTTGGGGCCTATACACCCCCGCTTCC
ATATGCTATAGGTGATGGTATAGCTTAGCCTATAGGTGTGGGTTATTGACCATTATTGACCACTCCCCTA
TTGGTGACGATACTTTCCATTACTAATCCATAACATGGCTCTTTGCCACAACTATCTCTATTGGCTATAT
GCCAATACTCTGTCCTTCAGAGACTGACACGGACTCTGTATTTTTACAGGATGGGGTCCCATTTATTATT
TACAAATTCACATATACAACAACGCCGTCCCCCGTGCCCGCAGTTTTTATTAAACATAGCGTGGGATCTC
CACGCGAATCTCGGGTACGTGTTCCGGACATGGGCTCTTCTCCGGTAGCGGCGGAGCTTCCACATCCGAG
CCCTGGTCCCATGCCTCCAGCGGCTCATGGTCGCTCGGCAGCTCCTTGCTCCTAACAGTGGAGGCCAGAC
TTAGGCACAGCACAATGCCCACCACCACCAGTGTGCCGCACAAGGCCGTGGCGGTAGGGTATGTGTCTGA
AAATGAGCTCGGAGATTGGGCTCGCACCGCTGACGCAGATGGAAGACTTAAGGCAGCGGCAGAAGAAGAT
GCAGGCAGCTGAGTTGTTGTATTCTGATAAGAGTCAGAGGTAACTCCCGTTGCGGTGCTGTTAACGGTGG
AGGGCAGTGTAGTCTGAGCAGTACTCGTTGCTGCCGCGCGCGCCACCAGACATAATAGCTGACAGACTAA
CAGACTGTTCCTTTCCATGGGTCTTTTCTGCAGAAGCTTGAATTCGCCACCATGCCCCTGCTGCTGCTGC
TGCCCCTGCTGTGGGCCGGCGCGGCCGCTGGACCTGGAAGGCCTAGGAGGAGCAGGACCGGTCACCACTG
CGACCCCGAGTGCCCAGGGCTGCGCGCAGCGCCCAGGACCCCCGGGCCGGGCGCGGGCCGGCGGGCGGCA
AAGTTGAGGCCGGGCCGCGGGTGGTGGGCGCTGCTGTTGCTCCAGCTGCACTTGCTGCGGGCGCTGGCGC
AAGATGACGTTGCACCGTATTTCAAAACGGAGCCGGGCCTGCCACAGATCCACCTGGAAGGGAACCGCCT
GGTGCTCACCTGCCTGGCTGAAGGGAGCTGGCCTCTGGAATTCAAGTGGATACGGAACGACAGTGAGCTT
ACCACCTACAGCAGCGAATATAAGTATATCATCCCCTCTTTGCAGAAGCTGGACGCCGGGTTTTACCGCT
GCGTGGTGCGGAACAGGATGGGAGCTCTCTTGCAGAGAAAATCAGAAATTCAAGTAGCATATATGGGGAA
CTTCATGGATACAGACCAGAGGAAAACAGTTTCTCAAGGGCATGCGGCACTTCTCAACTTACTGCCTATC
GTCAGCTGCCCCCAACCTCAAGTGACGTGGTTTAGAGAAGGACACAAGATTATTCCCAGCAGCAGAATAG
CCATCACATTGGAGAATCAGCTGGTGATCCTTGCTACAACAGCGAGTGATGCTGGGGCTTACTACGTGCA
GGCTGTGAATGAGAAGAACGGAGAGAACAAGACAAGCCCGTTCATCCACCTGAGCGTAGCACGAGATACT
GGTACCCACGAGGCCATGGCCCCAATCATCGTGGTTGCCCCAGGCAACAGAAGTGTGGTAGCAGGGTCCA
GTGAGACCACCTTGGAGTGCATAGCCAATGCCAGGCCCGTGGAGGAGCTGAGTGTGCACTGGAAGAGAAA
CGGAGTTCGACTCACAAGTGGACTACACAGCTACGGGAGGCGCCTTACCATCACCAATCCGACATCAGCA
GACACCGGGATGTACGTGTGCGAGGCGACACTCCGGGGGAGCACATTTGAGCCAGCCAGGGCCAGAGCCT
TCCTTTCCATCATAGAGCCACCATATTTCACTGCTGAGCCAGAGAGTCGGATTTTAGGGGAAGTGGAAGA
AACTATGGACATCCCATGTCGAGCCATGGGGGTTCCTCTTCCCACTCTCCAGTGGTACAAAGATGCTGTT
CCCCTCAGCAAACTCCAGAACCCTAGGTATAAAGTTCTCCCCAGCGGAGGCCTCCACATTCAGAAGTTGA
GTCCAGAAGACTCTGGAATCTTCCAGTGCTTTGCCAGTAACGAAGGAGGAGAGGTCCAGACTCACACCTA
CCTGGATGTGACCAATATTGCTCCTGCCTTCACCCAGCGTCCAGTGGACACCACGGTTACTGACGGGATG
ACGGCTGTCCTGAGGTGTGAGGTGTCCGGAGCTCCCAAACCCGCCATCACATGGAAGAGAGGGAACCACA
TTCTGGCCAGTGGCTCTGTCCGGATTCCTAGGTTCATGCTGCTGGAATCTGGGGGGCTGAGAATAGCCCC
CGTCTTCATCCAGGATGCTGGCAACTACACCTGCTATGCAGCCAACACGGAGGCTTCTGTGAACGCCTCC
GCCATGCTCACCGTGTGGAATCGAACGTCCATCGTTCACCCTCCAGAAGACCGCGTGGTGATTAAGGGGA
CGACGGCCACCCTGTGCTGCGGAGCTACCCACGACCCTCGGACCTCTCTCCGCTACGTTTGGAAAAAGGA
CAACGTGGTCATCACAGCGTCTAGCAGCTCCAGAATTGTGGTGGAAAAGGATGGGTCGCTTGTCATTAGC
CAGACGTGGTCAGGGGACATTGGTGACTACACCTGTGAAATCATATCCGAGGGAGGGAGTGACTCCCGGA
CGGCACGGCTGGAAGTGATTGAGCTGCCTCACCCACCTCAAAACCTGCTGGCCAGCTTGAGTCCAGCACG
CAGCCACTCGGTGACACTATCTTGGGTTCGGCCCTTTGATGGAAACAGCCCGGTCCTTTACTACATTGTG
CAAGTATCTGAAAACAACTCTCCATGGAAAGTGCATTTGTCAAATGTTGGCCCGGAGATGACAGGCGTCA
CTGTGAGTGGCTTGACTCCAGCCCGGACCTATCAGTTCAGGGTGTGCGCTGTGAATCAAGTGGGCAAGGG
CCAGTACAGCACAGAGACAAGCAGATTGATGTTACCCGAAGAACCACCGAGTGCTCCCCCAAAAAACATT
GTGGCCAGTGGGAGAACCAACCAGTCCATCATGGTACAGTGGCAGCCACCACCCGAAACAGAGCACAATG
GGGTGCTTCGGGGCTACATCCTCAGGTACCGCCTGGCTGGCCTGCCTGGGGAACACCAGCAGAGGAACAT
CAGCAGCCCAGAGGTGAACTACTGCCTGGTCACCGACCTCATCATCTGGACCCAGTATGAGATCCAGGTG
GCTGCCTACAACGGGGCAGGCCTGGGTGTCTTCAGCAGGGCAGTGACCGAGTACACCTTACAAGGAGTGC
CCACTGCACCTCCCCAGAACGTGCAGGCAGAGGCTGTGAATTCCACCACTGTGCACTTCCTGTGGAACCC
GCCACCCCAGCAGTTCATCAACGGCATCAACCAGGGATACAAGCTCCTAGCATGGCCGGCAGATGCTCCT
GAGACTGTCACTGTAGTCACTATTGCTCCTGACTTCCATGGAATCCATCATGGGTACATAACAAACTTGA
AGAAGTTCACTGCCTACTTCACATCCGTCCTGTGTTTTACCACCCCGGGGGATGGGCCTCCAAGTTCACC
TCAGCTCGTGTGGACCCATGAGGACAAGCCGGGAGCTGTGGGGCACCTGAGCTTCACGGAGATTTTGGAC
ACCTCTCTCAAGGTCAGCTGGCAGGAGCCCCTGGAGAGAAACGGCATCATTATGGGCTATCAGATTTCCT
GGGAGGTGTATGGGAGGAATGACTCTCGACTCACGCACACCCTCAACAGCACGATGCACGAGTATAAGAT
CCAAGGACTGTCATCACTCACCACCTATACCATCGATGTGGCTGCCTTGACCGCCGCAGGCGTGGGCGTG
ACCACATCATCCACCATCTCTTCAGGTGTACCCCCAGATCTTCCTGGCGCTCCATCCAATCTGGTCATTT
CCAACATCAGCCCTCGCTCAGCCACACTCCAGTTCCGACCTGGCTATGATGGGAAGACGGCCATCTGCAG
GTGGATTGTGGAGGGGCAGGTTGGTGCCATCGGGGACGAGGAGGAGTGGGTTACCCTCTATGAGGAGGAG
AATGAGCCCGATGCCCAGATGTTGGAGATACCAAACCTCACACCCTACACACACTACAGGTTTCGAATGA
GGCAAGTGAACATCGTGGGTCCCAGCCCCTTCAGCCAGTCATCCAGGGTCATCCAGACCCTACAGGCCCC
ACCTGATGTGGCTCCAACCAGCCTCACTGTCCGAACAGCCAGTGAGACCAGCCTGAGGCTACGCTGGGTG
CCTCTGCCTGATTCCCAGTACAATGGGAACCCTGAGTCTGTGGGCTACAGGGTGAAGTATTGGCGTTCTG
ACCAACCATCGTCAGCTCTGGCCCAAGTTGTCAGTGACCGTCTGGAGAGGGAGCTGACCATCGAGGAACT
GGAGGAGTGGACAGAGTACGAGTTGCGGATGCAGGCCTTCAACGCCATTGGGGCTGGGCCCTGGAGTGAG
CTGGTGCGGGGCCGCACGCGGGAGTCAGTTCCTTCAGCAGCTCCTGAAAATGTGTCTGCAGAGGCTGTCA
GCTCCACCCAGATCCTACTGACTTGGGCTTCAGTTCCTGAGCAGGACCAGAATGGGCTCATCCTAGGCTA
CAAGGTTCTATACTGTGCCAAAGACCTGGACCCAGAGCCCAGAAGCCACGTGGTACGAGGGAACCACACG
CAGTCTGCGCTGCTGGCTGGCCTGCGAAAGTTCGTGGTCTATGAGCTCCAAGTGCTGGCGTTCACACGGA
TCGGGAATGGGGTCCCCAGCTCACCTCTCATCCTGGAGCGCACCAAAGATGACACCCCAGGTCCCCCCGT
GCGGCTGGTGTTCCCCGAAGTAAGACTTACTGCAGTGCGGATTGTGTGGCAGCCCCCAGAGGAGCCCAAT
GGTGTGATTCTGGGGTACCAGATCGCCTACCGCCTGGCCAGCGGTAGTCCTCACACCTTCACCACTGTTG
AGGTGGGTGCCACGGTGCGGCAATTCACAGCCACAGAGCTGGCCCCGGAGTCTGCCTACATCTTCAGACT
GTCTGCTAAGACGAGACAGGGTTGGGGTGAGCCCCTGGAGGCCACAGTTATCACTACTGAGAAGAGAGAG
AGGCCAGCGCCCCCCAGAGAGCTCCTGGTACCCCAGGCTGAAGTGACAGCTCGTAGCCTCAGGCTCCAGT
GGGTCCCTGGCAGTGATGGGGCCTCTCCGATCCGGTACTTCACGGTGCAGGTGCGAGAGCTGCCAGGTGG
AGAGTGGCAGACCTACTCCTCATCTATCAGTCATGAGGCCACAGCCTGTGCTGTTGAGAGGCTGAGGCCT
TTCACCTCCTACAAGCTGCGCCTGAAGGCCACCAATGACATTGGGGACAGTGACTTCAGTGCAGAAACAG
AGGCTGTGACCACTTTGCAAGATGTTCCAGGAGAGCCACCAGGGTCTGTCTCAGCCACACCGCACACCAC
GTCCTCCGTTCTGATCCAGTGGCAGCCTCCCCGGGATGAGAGCCTGAACGGTCTTCTGCAAGGCTACAGG
ATCTACTACCGTGAGCTGGAGTCTGAGACAGGCATGAGCCCTGAGCCCAAGACACTCAAGAGCCCCTCTG
CCTTACGTGCTGAACTCACCGCTCAAAGCAGCTTCAAGACCGTGAACAGCAGCTCCTCGTTAACCACCTA
TGAATTAACACATCTGAAGAAGTACCGGCGCTATGAAGTCATCATGACTGCTTATAACATCATTGGTGAG
AGCCCAGCCAGTGTACCAGTGGAAGTCTTCGTTGGTGAGGCTGCCCCAGCGATGGCCCCACAGAATGTCC
AGGTGACCCCACTCACGGCCAGCCAGCTGGAGGTCACATGGGACCCACCGCCCCCAGAGAGCCAGAATGG
GAACATCCAGGGTTATAAGGTTTACTACTGGGAGGCAGACAGTCGCAATGAGACAGAGAAAATGAAGGTC
CTCTTCCTCCCCGAGCCTGTGGTGAAGATCAAGGATCTCACCAGCCACACAAAGTACCTGATCAGCATCT
CAGCCTTCAATGCTGCTGGTGATGGGCCCAAGAGTGACCCGTGCCAAGGACGCACACATCAGGCGGCTCC
AGGGCCCCCCAGCTTCTTGGCATTCTCAGAAATAACTTCTACCACACTCAACGTATCCTGGGGAGAGCCA
TCAGCTGCCAACGGCATCCTACAGGGCTATCGAGTGGTGTATGAGCCCTTAGCACCAGTGCAAGGCGTGA
GCAAGGTGGTGACCGTGGACGTGAAAGGCAACTGGCAACGTTGGCTGAAGGTGCGGGACCTCACCAAGGG
AGTGACCTACTTCTTCCGTGTCCAGGCGCGGACCATCGCCTACGGGCCGGAGCTCCAAGCCAATGTCACT
GCAGGGCCAGCCGAGGGGTCCCCAGGCTCACCAAGAAATGTCCTTGTCACCAAATCTGCCTCTGAGCTGA
CCCTTCAGTGGACAGAGGGAAATGCTGGTACCACACCCACTACAGGCTACGTCATAGAAGCCAGGCCATC
AGATGAAGGCTTATGGGACATGTTTGCAAAGGACATTCCCAGGAGTGCTACATCATACACTGTGGACCTG
GATAAGTTGCGGCAAGGGGTGACCTACGAGTTCCGGGTGGTGGCTGTGAACAAGGCAGGCTTTGGGGAGC
CCAGCCGCCCTTCCATTGCAGTGTCAGCACAAGCTGAAGCCCCGTTCTACGAGGAGACTAGTGACAAAAC
TCACACATGCCCACCGTGCCCAGCACCTGAACTCCTGGGGGGACCGTCAGTCTTCCTCTTCCCCCCAAAA
CCCAAGGACACCCTCATGATCTCCCGGACCCCTGAGGTCACATGCGTGGTGGTGGACGTGAGCCACGAAG
ACCCTGAGGTCAAGTTCAACTGGTACGTGGACGGCGTGGAGGTGCATAATGCCAAGACAAAGCCGCGGGA
GGAGCAGTACAACAGCACGTACCGTGTGGTCAGCGTCCTCACCGTCCTGCACCAGGACTGGCTGAATGGC
AAGGAGTACAAGTGCAAGGTCTCCAACAAAGCCCTCCCAGCCCCCATCGAGAAAACCATCTCCAAAGCCA
AAGGGCAGCCCCGAGAACCACAGGTGTATACCCTGCCCCCATCCCGGGATGAGCTGACCAAGAACCAGGT
CAGCCTGACCTGCCTGGTCAAAGGCTTCTATCCCAGCGACATCGCCGTGGAGTGGGAGAGCAATGGGCAG
CCGGAGAACAACTACAAGACCACGCCTCCCGTGCTGGACTCCGACGGCTCCTTCTTCCTCTACAGCAAGC
TCACCGTGGACAAGAGCAGGTGGCAGCAGGGGAACGTCTTCTCATGCTCCGTGATGCATGAGGCTCTGCA
CAACCACTACACGCAGAAGAGCCTCTCCCTGTCTCCGGGTAAAGGCGGCCATCATCACCATCACCATTAA
TCTAGAGGATCTTATTAAAGCAGAACTTGTTTATTGCAGCTTATAATGGTTACAAATAAAGCAATAGCAT
CACAAATTTCACAAATAAAGCATTTTTTTCACTGCATTCTAGTTGTGGTTTGTCCAAACTCATCAATGTA
TCTTATCATGTCTGGTCGACTCTAGCTAGACTCTTCCGCTTCCTCGCTCACTGACTCGCTGCGCTCGGTC
GTTCGGCTGCGGCGAGCGGTATCAGCTCACTCAAAGGCGGTAATACGGTTATCCACAGAATCAGGGGATA
ACGCAGGAAAGAACATGTGAGCAAAAGGCCAGCAAAAGGCCAGGAACCGTAAAAAGGCCGCGTTGCTGGC
GTTTTTCCATAGGCTCCGCCCCCCTGACGAGCATCACAAAAATCGACGCTCAAGTCAGAGGTGGCGAAAC
CCGACAGGACTATAAAGATACCAGGCGTTTCCCCCTGGAAGCTCCCTCGTGCGCTCTCCTGTTCCGACCC
TGCCGCTTACCGGATACCTGTCCGCCTTTCTCCCTTCGGGAAGCGTGGCGCTTTCTCATAGCTCACGCTG
TAGGTATCTCAGTTCGGTGTAGGTCGTTCGCTCCAAGCTGGGCTGTGTGCACGAACCCCCCGTTCAGCCC
GACCGCTGCGCCTTATCCGGTAACTATCGTCTTGAGTCCAACCCGGTAAGACACGACTTATCGCCACTGG
CAGCAGCCACTGGTAACAGGATTAGCAGAGCGAGGTATGTAGGCGGTGCTACAGAGTTCTTGAAGTGGTG
GCCTAACTACGGCTACACTAGAAGAACAGTATTTGGTATCTGCGCTCTGCTGAAGCCAGTTACCTTCGGA
AAAAGAGTTGGTAGCTCTTGATCCGGCAAACAAACCACCGCTGGTAGCGGTGGTTTTTTTGTTTGCAAGC
AGCAGATTACGCGCAGAAAAAAAGGATCTCAAGAAGATCCTTTGATCTTTTCTACGGGGTCTGACGCTCA
GTGGAACGAAAACTCACGTTAAGGGATTTTGGTCATGAGATTATCAAAAAGGATCTTCACCTAGATCCTT
TTAAATTAAAAATGAAGTTTTAAATCAATCTAAAGTATATATGAGTAAACTTGGTCTGACAGTTACCAAT
GCTTAATCAGTGAGGCACCTATCTCAGCGATCTGTCTATTTCGTTCATCCATAGTTGCCTGACTCCCCGT
CGTGTAGATAACTACGATACGGGAGGGCTTACCATCTGGCCCCAGTGCTGCAATGATACCGCGAGACCCA
CGCTCACCGGCTCCAGATTTATCAGCAATAAACCAGCCAGCCGGAAGGGCCGAGCGCAGAAGTGGTCCTG
CAACTTTATCCGCCTCCATCCAGTCTATTAATTGTTGCCGGGAAGCTAGAGTAAGTAGTTCGCCAGTTAA
TAGTTTGCGCAACGTTGTTGCCATTGCTACAGGCATCGTGGTGTCACGCTCGTCGTTTGGTATGGCTTCA
TTCAGCTCCGGTTCCCAACGATCAAGGCGAGTTACATGATCCCCCATGTTGTGCAAAAAAGCGGTTAGCT
CCTTCGGTCCTCCGATCGTTGTCAGAAGTAAGTTGGCCGCAGTGTTATCACTCATGGTTATGGCAGCACT
GCATAATTCTCTTACTGTCATGCCATCCGTAAGATGCTTTTCTGTGACTGGTGAGTACTCAACCAAGTCA
TTCTGAGAATAGTGTATGCGGCGACCGAGTTGCTCTTGCCCGGCGTCAATACGGGATAATACCGCGCCAC
ATAGCAGAACTTTAAAAGTGCTCATCATTGGAAAACGTTCTTCGGGGCGAAAACTCTCAAGGATCTTACC
GCTGTTGAGATCCAGTTCGATGTAACCCACTCGTGCACCCAACTGATCTTCAGCATCTTTTACTTTCACC
AGCGTTTCTGGGTGAGCAAAAACAGGAAGGCAAAATGCCGCAAAAAAGGGAATAAGGGCGACACGGAAAT
GTTGAATACTCATACTCTTCCTTTTTCAATATTATTGAAGCATTTATCAGGGTTATTGTCTCATGAGCGG
ATACATATTTGAATGTATTTAGAAAAATAAACAAATAGGGGTTCCGCGCACATTTCCCCGAAAAGTGCCA
CCTGACGTCTAAGAAACCATTATTATCATGACATTAACCTATAAAAATAGGCGTATCACGAGGCCCTTTC
GTCTCGCGCGTTTCGGTGATGACGGTGAAAACCTCTGACACATGCAGCTCCCGGAGGAATGTGTGTCAGT
TAGGGTGTGGAAAGTCCCCAGGCTCCCCAGGCAGGCAGAAGTATGCAAAGCATGCATCTCAATTAGTCAG
CAACCAGGTGTGGAAAGTCCCCAGGCTCCCCAGCAGGCAGAAGTATGCAAAGCATGCATCTCAATTAGTC
AGCAACCATAGTCCCGCCCCTAACTCCGCCCATCCCGCCCCTAACTCCGCCCAGTTCCGCCCATTCTCCG
CCCCATGGCTGACTAATTTTTTTTATTTATGCAGAGGCCGAGGCCGCCTCTGCCTCTGAGCTATTCCAGA
AGTAGTGAGGAGGCTTTTTTGGAGGCCTAGGCTTTTGCAAAAAGCTCCCGGGAGCTTGTATATCCATTTT
CGTCCCGGAGACGGTCACAGCTTGTCTGTAAGCGGATGCCGGGAGCAGACAAGCCCGTCAGGGCGCGTCA
GCGGGTGTTGGCGGGTGTCGGGGCTGGCTTAACTATGCGGCATCAGAGCAGATTGTACTGAGAGTGCACC
ATATGCGGTGTGAAATACCGCACAGATGCGTAAGGAGAAAATACCGCATCAGGAAATTGTAAGCGTTAAT
ATTTTGTTAAAATTCGCGTTAAATTTTTGTTAAATCAGCTCATTTTTTAACCAATAGGCCGAAATCGGCA
AAATCCCTTATAAATCAAAAGAATAGACCGAGATAGGGT
[37 nt withheld, positions 11170-11206]
AAAGAACGTGGACTCCAACGTCAAAGG
[49 nt withheld, positions 11234-11282]
T
[91 nt withheld, positions 11284-11374]
G
[124 nt withheld, positions 11376-11499]
CCATTCGCCATTCAGGCTGCGCAACTGTTGGGAAGGGCGATCGGTGCGGGCCTCTTCGCTATTACGCCAG
CTGGCGAAAGGGGGATGTGCTGCAAGGCGATTAAGTTGGGTAACGCCAGGGTTTTCCCAGTCACGACGTT
GTAAAACGACGGCCAGTGAATT
Features (pLannotate 1.2.2; 14 found; start..end, strand, type, name):
     25..408     +  enhancer       CMV enhancer: human cytomegalovirus immediate early enhancer
    410..609     +  promoter       CMV promoter: human cytomegalovirus (CMV) immediate early promoter
    748..1573    +  intron         CMV intron A: human cytomegalovirus intron A (Chapman et al., 1991)
   1637..7546    +  CDS            Sdk1 (fragment): SDK1_MOUSE - Experimental evidence at protein level: Swiss-Prot protein existence level 1. Adhesion molecule that promotes lamina-specific synaptic connections in the retina. Expressed in specific subsets of interneurons and retinal ganglion cells (RGCs) and promotes synaptic connectivity via homophilic interactions. From Mus musculus (Mouse).
   7553..8233    +  CDS            IGHG1 (fragment): IGHG1_HUMAN - Experimental evidence at protein level: Swiss-Prot protein existence level 1. Constant region of immunoglobulin heavy chains. Immunoglobulins, also known as antibodies, are membrane-bound or secreted glycoproteins produced by B lymphocytes. In the recognition phase of humoral immunity, the membrane-bound immunoglobulins serve as receptors which, upon binding of a specific antigen, trigger the clonal expansion and differentiation of B lymphocytes into immunoglobulins- secreting plasma cells. Secreted immunoglobulins mediate the effector phase of humoral immunity, which results in
   8284..8405    +  polyA_signal   SV40 poly(A) signal: SV40 polyadenylation signal
   8614..9202    -  rep_origin     ori: high-copy-number ColE1/pMB1/pBR322/pUC origin of replication
   9373..10233   -  CDS            AmpR: β-lactamase; bla; confers resistance to ampicillin, carbenicillin, and related antibiotics
  10234..10338   -  promoter       AmpR promoter: bla
  10433..10468   +  CDS            rop (fragment): Rop protein, which maintains plasmids at low copy number; rop
  10491..10821   +  promoter       SV40 promoter: SV40 enhancer and early promoter
  10944..11043   +  misc_feature   bom (fragment): basis of mobility region from pBR322
  11071..11499   -  rep_origin     f1 ori (sequence partly withheld): f1 bacteriophage origin of replication; arrow indicates direction of (+) strand synthesis
  11503..11660   -  CDS            lacZα (fragment): LacZα fragment of β-galactosidase; lacZ fragment
