[The description below was written by a language model from this plasmid's Addgene catalogue record and pLannotate feature annotations shown in this document.]
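Description:
Sdk1-Fc-His is a mammalian expression plasmid built on the pCMVi-SV40ori backbone for producing a secreted, soluble form of mouse Sidekick 1 (Sdk1), an adhesion molecule that promotes lamina-specific synaptic connectivity in the retina through homophilic interactions. It is maintained in bacteria through a high-copy ColE1/pUC-type origin and selected with ampicillin via the β-lactamase gene. An f1 phage origin is also annotated, along with short remnants of rop, bom and lacZα that appear to be non-functional carry-overs from earlier vector construction.

The expression cassette is driven by the human cytomegalovirus immediate-early enhancer and promoter followed by CMV intron A, an arrangement generally used to boost transcript levels in mammalian cells. Downstream lies the roughly 5.9 kb Sdk1 extracellular region, cloned between NotI and SpeI sites. According to the record, its native signal peptide is replaced by the CD33 signal peptide, which directs the protein into the secretory pathway. The ectodomain is fused at its C terminus to the Fc region of human IgG1 and a 6X histidine tag, both supplied by the backbone, and the transcript ends at an SV40 polyadenylation signal. The CD33 leader and His tag are stated in the catalogue entry but are not separately annotated in the feature table. A separate SV40 enhancer/early promoter region matches the "SV40ori" in the backbone name; such an element normally allows episomal amplification in cells expressing large T antigen.

The Fc portion typically dimerises the fusion and, like the His tag, allows capture, purification or detection. The associated publication title indicates use in an extracellular biochemical screen for protein interactions underlying neuronal subtype recognition in the retina.
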