Addgene plasmid #72134: Sdk1-Fc-His
Purpose: Expresses the extracellular region of the Sdk1 protein (endogenous signal peptide replaced with CD33 signal peptide), C-terminally fused to the Fc region of human IgG1 + 6X histidine tag.
Depositing lab: Woj Wojtowicz. Depositing organization: University of California, Berkeley. Publication: An extracellular biochemical screen reveals that FLRTs and Unc5s mediate neuronal subtype recognition in the retina. Visser JJ, Cheng Y, Perry SC, Chastain AB, Parsa B, Masri SS, Ray TA, Kay JN, Wojtowicz WM. Elife. 2015 Dec 3;4. pii: e08149. doi: 10.7554/eLife.08149. PubMed 26633812.
Backbone
  Vector backbone: pCMVi-SV40ori
  Vector type: Mammalian Expression
Growth in bacteria
  Bacterial resistance: Ampicillin, 100 μg/mL
  Growth temperature: 37°C
  Growth strain: DH5alpha
  Copy number: High Copy
Gene/Insert
  Gene/Insert name: Sdk1 (alt names: Sidekick 1; NCBI gene ID 330222; Reference sequence NM_177879.5)
  Species: M. musculus (mouse)
  Insert size (bp): 5916
  Entrez Gene: Sdk1 (a.k.a. 5330440E10, 6720466O15Rik)
  Promoter: CMV
  Tag / fusion protein: Fc-His (C terminal on backbone)
  Cloning method: Restriction Enzyme; 5′ cloning site NotI (not destroyed); 3′ cloning site SpeI (not destroyed)
  Sequencing primers: 5′ GTCAGAGGTAACTCCCGTTGC; 3′ ATCATGAGGGTGTCCTTG
Terms and licenses: Academic/Nonprofit Terms; Industry Terms: Not Available to Industry
How to cite: Sdk1-Fc-His was a gift from Woj Wojtowicz (Addgene plasmid # 72134 ; http://n2t.net/addgene:72134 ; RRID:Addgene_72134)
