>Addgene plasmid #72134 | Sdk1-Fc-His | addgene partial sequence | sequence record 139913 | pMRB101-F 5'-aagatgcaggcagctgagtt-3'
ACGGTGGAGGGCAGTGTAGTCTGAGCAGTACTCGTTGCTGCCGCGCGCGCCACCAGACATAATAGCTGAC
AGACTAACAGACTGTTCCTTTCCATGGGTCTTTTCTGCAGAAGCTTGAATTCGCCACCATGCCCCTGCTG
CTGCTGCTGCCCCTGCTGTGGGCCGGCGCGGCCGCTGGACCTGGAAGGCCTAGGAGGAGCAGGACCGGTC
ACCACTGCGACCCCGAGTGCCCAGGGCTGCGCGCAGCGCCCAGGACCCCCGGGCCGGGCGCGGGCCGGCG
GGCGGCAAAGTTGAGGCCGGGCCGCGGGTGGTGGGCGCTGCTGTTGCTCCAGCTGCACTTGCTGCGGGCG
CTGGCGCAAGATGACGTTGCACCGTATTTCAAAACGGAGCCGGGCCTGCCACAGATCCACCTGGAAGGGA
ACCGCCTGGTGCTCACCTGCCTGGCTGAAGGGAGCTGGCCTCTGGAATTCAAGTGGATACGGAACGACAG
TGAGCTTACCACCTACAGCAGCGAATATAAGTATATCATCCCCTCTTTGCAGAAGCTGGACGCCGGGTTT
TACCGCTGCGTGGTGCGGAACAGGATGGGAGCTCTCTTGCAGAGAAAATCAGAAATTCAAGTAGCATATA
TGGGGAACTTCATGGATACAGACCAGAGGAAAACAGTTTCTCAAGGGCATGCGGCACTTCTCAACTTACT
GCCTATCGTCAGCTGCCCCCAACCTCAAGTGACGTGGTTTAGAGAAGGACACAAGATTATTCCCAGCAGC
AGA
