>Addgene plasmid #72134 | Sdk1-Fc-His | addgene partial sequence | sequence record 139914 | SV40pA-R 5'-GAAATTTGTGATGCTATTGC-3'
ATAAGATCCTCTAGATTAATGGTGATGGTGATGATGGCCGCCTTTACCCGGAGACAGGGAGAGGCTCTTC
TGCGTGTAGTGGTTGTGCAGAGCCTCATGCATCACGGAGCATGAGAAGACGTTCCCCTGCTGCCACCTGC
TCTTGTCCACGGTGAGCTTGCTGTAGAGGAAGAAGGAGCCGTCGGAGTCCAGCACGGGAGGCGTGGTCTT
GTAGTTGTTCTCCGGCTGCCCATTGCTCTCCCACTCCACGGCGATGTCGCTGGGATAGAAGCCTTTGACC
AGGCAGGTCAGGCTGACCTGGTTCTTGGTCAGCTCATCCCGGGATGGGGGCAGGGTATACACCTGTGGTT
CTCGGGGCTGCCCTTTGGCTTTGGAGATGGTTTTCTCGATGGGGGCTGGGAGGGCTTTGTTGGAGACCTT
GCACTTGTACTCCTTGCCATTCAGCCAGTCCTGGTGCAGGACGGTGAGGACGCTGACCACACGGTACGTG
CTGTTGTACTGCTCCTCCCGCGGCTTTGTCTTGGCATTATGCACCTCCACGCCGTCCACGTACCAGTTGA
ACTTGACCTCAGGGTCTTCGTGGCTCACGTCCACCACCACGCATGTGACCTCAGGGGTCCGGGAGATCAT
GAGGGTGTCCTTGGGTTTTGGGGGGAAGAGGAAGACTGACGGTCCCCCCAGGAGTTCAGGTGCTGGGCAC
GGTGGGCATGTGTGAGTTTTGTCACTAGTCTCCTCGTAGAACGGG
